Addgene plasmid #124422: pC-0_v2
Purpose: (Empty Backbone) Full MCS (step 2)
Depositing lab: Yolanda Schaerli. Depositing organization: Universite de Lausanne (UNIL). Publication: A Framework for the Modular and Combinatorial Assembly of Synthetic Gene Circuits. Santos-Moreno J, Schaerli Y. ACS Synth Biol. 2019 Jul 19;8(7):1691-1697. doi: 10.1021/acssynbio.9b00174. Epub 2019 Jun 24. PubMed 31185158.
Backbone
  Vector backbone: pCOLA
  Vector type: Bacterial Expression, Synthetic Biology
Growth in bacteria
  Bacterial resistance: Ampicillin, 100 μg/mL
  Growth temperature: 37°C
  Growth strain: DH5alpha
  Copy number: High Copy
Terms and licenses: Academic/Nonprofit Terms; Industry Terms: Not Available to Industry
Depositor comments: GenBank file with original annotations can be downloaded from the "Resource Information" section. Please visit https://www.biorxiv.org/content/10.1101/611574v1 for bioRxiv preprint.
How to cite: pC-0_v2 was a gift from Yolanda Schaerli (Addgene plasmid # 124422 ; http://n2t.net/addgene:124422 ; RRID:Addgene_124422)
