[The description below was written by a language model from this plasmid's Addgene catalogue record and pLannotate feature annotations shown in this document.]
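Description:
pC-0_v2 is an empty bacterial backbone built on pCOLA, intended for E. coli and designed as part of a framework for the modular and combinatorial assembly of synthetic gene circuits. The record describes it as carrying the full multiple cloning site and as belonging to "step 2" of that assembly scheme, so it serves as a recipient vector into which circuit parts or pre-assembled units are cloned rather than as an expression construct with a payload of its own. It replicates from the ColA origin, which is compatible with other common origin families and so allows the plasmid to be maintained alongside additional plasmids in the same cell, a useful property when a circuit is spread over several vectors. Selection is by ampicillin, through a β-lactamase gene driven by its native bla promoter. The catalogue entry lists the plasmid as high copy.

The annotated 4,145 nt sequence carries an arabinose-inducible control module: araC, encoding the L-arabinose regulatory protein, sits divergently from the araBAD promoter, so that anything placed downstream of the promoter can be switched on with L-arabinose. Roughly 900 nt between the promoter and the downstream terminators is unannotated; this region presumably holds the cloning site, although the automated feature table does not identify it. Transcription leaving that region is stopped by a fragment of the rrnB T1 terminator followed by rrnB T2. A short fragment of a tetracycline resistance gene also appears, too small to confer resistance and probably a remnant of earlier cloning. No insert, tag or reporter is recorded. The depositor notes that a file with the original annotations is available, which would describe the cloning site in more detail than the automated annotation.
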