Features (pLannotate 1.2.2; 8 found; start..end, strand, type, name):
     27..311     +  promoter       araBAD promoter: araBAD; promoter of the L-arabinose operon of E. coli; the araC regulatory gene is transcribed in the opposite direction (Guzman et al., 1995)
   1221..1254    +  terminator     rrnB T1 terminator (fragment): Escherichia coli rrnB; transcription terminator T1 from the E. coli rrnB gene
   1346..1373    +  terminator     rrnB T2 terminator: transcription terminator T2 from the E. coli rrnB gene
   1498..2358    -  CDS            AmpR: β-lactamase; bla; confers resistance to ampicillin, carbenicillin, and related antibiotics
   2359..2463    -  promoter       AmpR promoter: bla
   2481..3116    -  rep_origin     ColA ori: Plasmids containing the ColA origin of replication can be propagated in E. coli cells that contain additional plasmids with compatible origins.
   3201..3241    -  CDS            TcR (fragment): tetracycline efflux protein; tet; confers resistance to tetracycline
   3267..4145    -  CDS            araC: L-arabinose regulatory protein; araC
>Addgene plasmid #124422 | pC-0_v2 | addgene full sequence | sequence record 244265 | Addgene NGS Result
ACTTTTCATACTCCCGCCATTCAGAGAAGAAACCAATTGTCCATATTGCATCAGACATTGCCGTCACTGC
GTCTTTTACTGGCTCTTCTCGCTAACCAAACCGGTAACCCCGCTTATTAAAAGCATTCTGTAACAAAGCG
GGACCAAAGCCATGACAAAAACGCGTAACAAAAGTGTCTATAATCACGGCAGAAAAGTCCACATTGATTA
TTTGCACGGCGTCACACTTTGCTATGCCATAGCATTTTTATCCATAAGATTAGCGGTTCCTACCTGACGC
TTTTTATCGCAACTCTCTACTGTTTCTCCATACCGAATTCATAGGATAGATTCTGGAAACTTTACCGTCC
GAGCTCAGGCTTACCTTACTCGAGCAATAAACAGTTGATAGGGCTTCTCCGTTACCATGGTTCAGCCAAA
AAACTTAAGACCGCCGGTCTTGTCCACTACCTTGCAGTAATGCGGTGGACAGGATCGGCGGTTTTCTTTT
CTCTTCTCAATTCTTCTGACCTGTAACGAATAATAGATAGTAAAGTAGTCTCCGATTGAGTTTTCTCTGC
CGAGTCCCACCCAGTTCTGTGATTTCAGTAAGTTGGTAATTGATACACTGTTGCGAGAACTGCTGCCTGG
TAGTAGATAGGTTGTTATTGAGTAAGAAGGTAAAGTGAACGAAATCCCTGAAACTGAGACTGTAGAAAAT
AAGCTTGTCCAGACTATTGGATCCAAGAGATTTCTACACGATTGAGCACTGTCTCCTGCAGGCTCGGTAC
CAAATTCCAGAAAAGAGGCCTCCCGAAAGGGGGGCCTTTTTTCGTTTTGGTCCTAATAGATAAAGGATAG
GTCTGGTAGTGTTGTTCGTTCTCGCAGGTAAATCAATAATACTCAGCAGTTCCGTAGACTTTTCAGTGGG
ACAGGGTAGCGATAACAGATAGATTGTAATAAGACACAGTAGGTGCTCGTAGTTGCGTGAAGAGAACCGC
TCAGGAAATCCAGTCAGAAGTATTGGTAATCGTTGAAAACTCAGTCGACGCACTTACTGAAGACGTCCTA
TTACACTCGTCGTTGGAAACTGAAGATGCGGCCGCGGAAACACAGAAAAAAGCCCGCACCTGACAGTGCG
GGCTTTTTTTTTCGACCAAAGGTAGCGAACGACGAGTCACTGTTGAGGATAAATACTTTCTCTACTAGGC
GCCTGTTACACAGGTCCTCAGCGGCGCGCCTTTGTCGGTGAACGCTCTCCTGAGTAGGACAAATCCGCCG
GGAGCGGATTTGAACGTTGTGAAGCAACGGCCCGGAGGGTGGCGGGCAGGACGCCCGCCATAAACTGCCA
GGCATCAAACTAAGCAGAAGGCCATCCTGACGGATGGCCTTTTTGCGTTTCAGATCTGGGATTTTGGTCA
TGAGATTATCAAAAAGGATCTTCACCTAGATCCTTTTAAATTAAAAATGAAGTTTTAAATCAATCTAAAG
TATATATGAGTAAACTTGGTCTGACAGTTACCAATGCTTAATCAGTGAGGCACCTATCTCAGCGATCTGT
CTATTTCGTTCATCCATAGTTGCCTGACTCCCCGTCGTGTAGATAACTACGATACGGGAGGGCTTACCAT
CTGGCCCCAGTGCTGCAATGATACCGCGAGACCCACGCTCACCGGCTCCAGATTTATCAGCAATAAACCA
GCCAGCCGGAAGGGCCGAGCGCAGAAGTGGTCCTGCAACTTTATCCGCCTCCATCCAGTCTATTAATTGT
TGCCGGGAAGCTAGAGTAAGTAGTTCGCCAGTTAATAGTTTGCGCAACGTTGTTGCCATTGCTGCAGGCA
TCGTGGTGTCACGCTCGTCGTTTGGTATGGCTTCATTCAGCTCCGGTTCCCAACGATCAAGGCGAGTTAC
ATGATCCCCCATGTTGTGCAAAAAAGCGGTTAGCTCCTTCGGTCCTCCGATCGTTGTCAGAAGTAAGTTG
GCCGCAGTGTTATCACTCATGGTTATGGCAGCACTGCATAATTCTCTTACTGTCATGCCATCCGTAAGAT
GCTTTTCTGTGACTGGTGAGTACTCAACCAAGTCATTCTGAGAATAGTGTATGCGGCGACCGAGTTGCTC
TTGCCCGGCGTCAACACGGGATAATACCGCGCCACATAGCAGAACTTTAAAAGTGCTCATCATTGGAAAA
CGTTCTTCGGGGCGAAAACTCTCAAGGATCTTACCGCTGTTGAGATCCAGTTCGATGTAACCCACTCGTG
CACCCAACTGATCTTCAGCATCTTTTACTTTCACCAGCGTTTCTGGGTGAGCAAAAACAGGAAGGCAAAA
TGCCGCAAAAAAGGGAATAAGGGCGACACGGAAATGTTGAATACTCATACTCTTCCTTTTTCAATATTAT
TGAAGCATTTATCAGGGTTATTGTCTCATGAGCGGATACATATTTGAATGTATTTAGAAAAATAAACAAA
TAGGGGTTCCGCGCAGCATGCTAGCGGCAGAAACGTCCTAGAAGATGCCAGGAGGATACTTAGCAGAGAG
ACAATAAGGCCGGAGCGAAGCCGTTTTTCCATAGGCTCCGCCCCCCTGACGAACATCACGAAATCTGACG
CTCAAATCAGTGGTGGCGAAACCCGACAGGACTATAAAGATACCAGGCGTTTCCCCCTGATGGCTCCCTC
TTGCGCTCTCCTGTTCCCGTCCTGCGGCGTCCGTGTTGTGGTGGAGGCTTTACCCAAATCACCACGTCCC
GTTCCGTGTAGACAGTTCGCTCCAAGCTGGGCTGTGTGCAAGAACCCCCCGTTCAGCCCGACTGCTGCGC
CTTATCCGGTAACTATCATCTTGAGTCCAACCCGGAAAGACACGACAAAACGCCACTGGCAGCAGCCATT
GGTAACTGAGAATTAGTGGATTTAGATATCGAGAGTCTTGAAGTGGTGGCCTAACAGAGGCTACACTGAA
AGGACAGTATTTGGTATCTGCGCTCCACTAAAGCCAGTTACCAGGTTAAGCAGTTCCCCAACTGACTTAA
CCTTCGATCAAACCGCCTCCCCAGGCGGTTTTTTCGTTTACAGAGCAGGAGATTACGACGATCGTAAAAG
GATCTCAAGAAGATCCTTTACGGATTCCCGACACCATCACTCTAGATTTCAGTGCAATTTATCTCTTCAA
ATGTAGCACCTGAAGTCAGCCCCATACGATATAAGTTGTAATTCTCATGTTAGTCATGCCCCGCGCCCAC
CGGAAGGAGCTGACTGGGTTGCTCCTAGGGTCTGATTCGTTACCAATTATGACAACTTGACGGCTACATC
ATTCACTTTTTCTTCACAACCGGCACGGAACTCGCTCGGGCTGGCCCCGGTGCATTTTTTAAATACCCGC
GAGAAATAGAGTTGATCGTCAAAACCAACATTGCGACCGACGGTGGCGATAGGCATCCGGGTGGTGCTCA
AAAGCAGCTTCGCCTGGCTGATACGTTGGTCCTCGCGCCAGCTTAAGACGCTAATCCCTAACTGCTGGCG
GAAAAGATGTGACAGACGCGACGGCGACAAGCAAACATGCTGTGCGACGCTGGCGATATCAAAATTGCTG
TCTGCCAGGTGATCGCTGATGTACTGACAAGCCTCGCGTACCCGATTATCCATCGGTGGATGGAGCGACT
CGTTAATCGCTTCCATGCGCCGCAGTAACAATTGCTCAAGCAGATTTATCGCCAGCAGCTCCGAATAGCG
CCCTTCCCCTTGCCCGGCGTTAATGATTTGCCCAAACAGGTCGCTGAAATGCGGCTGGTGCGCTTCATCC
GGGCGAAAGAACCCCGTATTGGCAAATATTGACGGCCAGTTAAGCCATTCATGCCAGTAGGCGCGCGGAC
GAAAGTAAACCCACTGGTGATACCATTCGCGAGCCTCCGGATGACGACCGTAGTGATGAATCTCTCCTGG
CGGGAACAGCAAAATATCACCCGGTCGGCAAACAAATTCTCGTCCCTGATTTTTCACCACCCCCTGACCG
CGAATGGTGAGATTGAGAATATAACCTTTCATTCCCAGCGGTCGGTCGATAAAAAAATCGAGATAACCGT
TGGCCTCAATCGGCGTTAAACCCGCCACCAGATGGGCATTAAACGAGTATCCCGGCAGCAGGGGATCATT
TTGCGCTTCAGCCAT
